Addgene plasmid #127885: pN-PITCh-FAID
Purpose: Provides the repair template with PP2Ac microhomology on each end for PP2Ac N-ter FAID tagging
Depositing lab: Peter Kaiser. Depositing organization: University of California, Irvine. Publication: Microhomology based CRISPR tagging tools for protein tracking, purification, and depletion. Lin DW, Chung BP, Huang JW, Wang X, Huang L, Kaiser P. J Biol Chem. 2019 May 28. pii: RA119.008422. doi: 10.1074/jbc.RA119.008422. PubMed 31138654.
Backbone
  Vector backbone: pCRIS-PITCh
  Vector type: Mammalian Expression, CRISPR
Growth in bacteria
  Bacterial resistance: Ampicillin, 100 μg/mL
  Growth temperature: 37°C
  Growth strain: DH5alpha
  Copy number: High Copy
Gene/Insert
  Gene/Insert name: GFP-Puro-H3F-AID
  Species: H. sapiens (human)
  Entrez Gene: PPP2CA (a.k.a. HJS3, NEDLBA, PP2Ac, PP2CA, PP2Calpha, RP-C)
  Cloning method: Gibson Cloning
Terms and licenses: Academic/Nonprofit Terms; Industry Terms: Not Available to Industry
How to cite: pN-PITCh-FAID was a gift from Peter Kaiser (Addgene plasmid # 127885 ; http://n2t.net/addgene:127885 ; RRID:Addgene_127885)
