[The description below was written by a language model from this plasmid's Addgene catalogue record and the feature table of its GenBank file.]
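Description:
pN-PITCh-FAID is a 6,329 bp donor (repair-template) plasmid built on the pCRIS-PITCh backbone for CRISPR-mediated, microhomology-based knock-in tagging in mammalian cells. It is designed to place a FLAG plus auxin-inducible degron ("FAID") tag at the N-terminus of the human PP2A catalytic subunit (PPP2CA/PP2Ac). In bacteria it replicates from a high-copy ColE1/pUC-type origin and is selected with ampicillin through the bla gene.

The annotated insert is a single promoterless reading frame that begins with a Kozak sequence and encodes EGFP, a T2A peptide, puromycin N-acetyltransferase, a P2A peptide, a FLAG epitope and the mini-AID degron from Arabidopsis IAA17. According to the catalogue entry, this cassette is flanked by short PP2Ac microhomology arms, although these arms are not annotated in the feature table. The insert name also includes "H3F", whereas the table annotates only a FLAG tag before the degron. No mammalian promoter is annotated upstream of the cassette, which suggests that expression depends on in-frame integration at the endogenous locus. Ribosomal skipping at the two 2A sites would then release EGFP and the puromycin marker as separate proteins for fluorescence screening and drug selection, leaving PP2Ac fused to FLAG-mini-AID. The FLAG tag allows detection or purification. The degron permits auxin-triggered depletion of the tagged protein in cells that express TIR1, which this plasmid does not supply.

Downstream of the cassette lies a bGH polyadenylation signal. The backbone also carries an SV40 promoter/origin driving a hygromycin resistance gene with an SV40 poly(A) signal. The record does not name the companion Cas9 and guide RNA constructs needed to cut the donor and the genomic target.
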