LOCUS       Exported 6329 bp ds-DNA circular SYN 12-MAY-2021
DEFINITION  Provides the repair template with PP2Ac microhomology on each end
            for PP2Ac N-ter FAID tagging.
ACCESSION   .
VERSION     .
KEYWORDS    pN-PITCh-FAID
SOURCE      synthetic DNA construct
  ORGANISM  synthetic DNA construct
REFERENCE   1 (bases 1 to 6329)
  AUTHORS   Lin DW, Chung BP, Huang JW, Wang X, Huang L, Kaiser P
  TITLE     Microhomology based CRISPR tagging tools for protein tracking,
            purification, and depletion.
  JOURNAL   J Biol Chem. 2019 May 28. pii: RA119.008422. doi:
            10.1074/jbc.RA119.008422.
  PUBMED    31138654
REFERENCE   2 (bases 1 to 6329)
  AUTHORS   .
  TITLE     Direct Submission
  JOURNAL   Exported May 12, 2021 from SnapGene Server 1.1.58
            http://www.snapgene.com
FEATURES             Location/Qualifiers
     source          1..6329
                     /organism="synthetic DNA construct"
                     /mol_type="other DNA"
     rep_origin      86..674
                     /direction=RIGHT
                     /label=ori
                     /note="high-copy-number ColE1/pMB1/pBR322/pUC origin of
                     replication"
     primer_bind     575..594
                     /label=pBR322ori-F
                     /note="pBR322 origin, forward primer"
     primer_bind     828..845
                     /label=L4440
                     /note="L4440 vector, forward primer"
     primer_bind     943..960
                     /label=M13 Forward
                     /note="In lacZ gene. Also called M13-F20 or M13 (-21)
                     Forward"
     primer_bind     944..960
                     /label=M13 fwd
                     /note="common sequencing primer, one of multiple similar
                     variants"
     protein_bind    1416..1432
                     /label=lac operator
                     /bound_moiety="lac repressor encoded by lacI"
                     /note="The lac repressor binds to the lac operator to
                     inhibit transcription in E. coli. This inhibition can be
                     relieved by adding lactose or
                     isopropyl-beta-D-thiogalactopyranoside (IPTG)."
     regulatory      1587..1596
                     /regulatory_class="other"
                     /note="vertebrate consensus sequence for strong initiation
                     of translation (Kozak, 1987)"
     CDS             1593..2309
                     /codon_start=1
                     /product="enhanced GFP"
                     /label=EGFP
                     /translation="MVSKGEELFTGVVPILVELDGDVNGHKFSVSGEGEGDATYGKLTL
                     KFICTTGKLPVPWPTLVTTLTYGVQCFSRYPDHMKQHDFFKSAMPEGYVQERTIFFKDD
                     GNYKTRAEVKFEGDTLVNRIELKGIDFKEDGNILGHKLEYNYNSHNVYIMADKQKNGIK
                     VNFKIRHNIEDGSVQLADHYQQNTPIGDGPVLLPDNHYLSTQSALSKDPNEKRDHMVLL
                     EFVTAAGITLGMDELYK"
     primer_bind     complement(1638..1659)
                     /label=EGFP-N
                     /note="EGFP, reverse primer"
     primer_bind     complement(1899..1918)
                     /label=EXFP-R
                     /note="For distinguishing EGFP variants, reverse primer"
     primer_bind     2246..2267
                     /label=EGFP-C
                     /note="EGFP, forward primer"
     CDS             2319..2372
                     /codon_start=1
                     /product="2A peptide from Thosea asigna virus capsid
                     protein"
                     /label=T2A
                     /note="Eukaryotic ribosomes fail to insert a peptide bond
                     between the Gly and Pro residues, yielding separate
                     polypeptides."
                     /translation="EGRGSLLTCGDVEENPGP"
     CDS             2373..2969
                     /codon_start=1
                     /gene="pac from Streptomyces alboniger"
                     /product="puromycin N-acetyltransferase"
                     /label=PuroR
                     /note="confers resistance to puromycin"
                     /translation="MTEYKPTVRLATRDDVPRAVRTLAAAFADYPATRHTVDPDRHIER
                     VTELQELFLTRVGLDIGKVWVADDGAAVAVWTTPESVEAGAVFAEIGPRMAELSGSRLA
                     AQQQMEGLLAPHRPKEPAWFLATVGVSPDHQGKGLGSAVVLPGVEAAERAGVPAFLETS
                     APRNLPFYERLGFTVTADVEVPEGPRTWCMTRKPGA"
     primer_bind     complement(2373..2392)
                     /label=Puro-R
                     /note="Puromycin resistance gene, reverse primer. Also
                     called puro-variant-R"
     primer_bind     2869..2889
                     /label=Puro-F
                     /note="Puromycin resistance gene, forward primer"
     CDS             2979..3035
                     /codon_start=1
                     /product="2A peptide from porcine teschovirus-1
                     polyprotein"
                     /label=P2A
                     /note="Eukaryotic ribosomes fail to insert a peptide bond
                     between the Gly and Pro residues, yielding separate
                     polypeptides."
                     /translation="ATNFSLLKQAGDVEENPGP"
     CDS             3039..3062
                     /codon_start=1
                     /product="FLAG(R) epitope tag, followed by an enterokinase
                     cleavage site"
                     /label=FLAG
                     /translation="DYKDDDDK"
     CDS             3063..3266
                     /codon_start=1
                     /product="minimal degron from the auxin-responsive IAA17
                     protein of Arabidopsis thaliana (Kubota et al., 2013)"
                     /label=mini-AID
                     /note="acts as an auxin-inducible degron (AID) in the
                     presence of TIR1"
                     /translation="KEKSACPKDPAKPPAKAQVVGWPPVRSYRKNVMVSCQKSSGGPEA
                     AAFVKVSMDGAPYLRKIDLRMYK"
     primer_bind     complement(3344..3361)
                     /label=BGH-rev
                     /note="Bovine growth hormone terminator, reverse primer.
                     Also called BGH reverse"
     polyA_signal    3350..3461
                     /label=bGH poly(A) signal
                     /note="bovine growth hormone polyadenylation signal"
     primer_bind     complement(3579..3599)
                     /label=pBABE 3'
                     /note="SV40 enhancer, reverse primer for pBABE vectors"
     promoter        3584..3913
                     /label=SV40 promoter
                     /note="SV40 enhancer and early promoter"
     rep_origin      3764..3899
                     /label=SV40 ori
                     /note="SV40 origin of replication"
     primer_bind     3826..3845
                     /label=SV40pro-F
                     /note="SV40 promoter/origin, forward primer"
     CDS             3962..4987
                     /codon_start=1
                     /gene="aph(4)-Ia"
                     /product="aminoglycoside phosphotransferase from E. coli"
                     /label=HygR
                     /note="confers resistance to hygromycin"
                     /translation="MKKPELTATSVEKFLIEKFDSVSDLMQLSEGEESRAFSFDVGGRG
                     YVLRVNSCADGFYKDRYVYRHFASAALPIPEVLDIGEFSESLTYCISRRAQGVTLQDLP
                     ETELPAVLQPVAEAMDAIAAADLSQTSGFGPFGPQGIGQYTTWRDFICAIADPHVYHWQ
                     TVMDDTVSASVAQALDELMLWAEDCPEVRHLVHADFGSNNVLTDNGRITAVIDWSEAMF
                     GDSQYEVANIFFWRPWLACMEQQTRYFERRHPELAGSPRLRAYMLRIGLDQLYQSLVDG
                     NFDDAAWAQGRCDAIVRSGAGTVGRTQIARRSAAVWTDGCVEVLADSGNRRPSTRPRAK
                     E"
     polyA_signal    5117..5238
                     /label=SV40 poly(A) signal
                     /note="SV40 polyadenylation signal"
     primer_bind     complement(5154..5173)
                     /label=SV40pA-R
                     /note="SV40 polyA, reverse primer"
     primer_bind     5208..5227
                     /label=EBV-rev
                     /note="SV40 polyA terminator, reverse primer"
     CDS             complement(5291..6151)
                     /codon_start=1
                     /gene="bla"
                     /product="beta-lactamase"
                     /label=AmpR
                     /note="confers resistance to ampicillin, carbenicillin, and
                     related antibiotics"
                     /translation="MSIQHFRVALIPFFAAFCLPVFAHPETLVKVKDAEDQLGARVGYI
                     ELDLNSGKILESFRPEERFPMMSTFKVLLCGAVLSRIDAGQEQLGRRIHYSQNDLVEYS
                     PVTEKHLTDGMTVRELCSAAITMSDNTAANLLLTTIGGPKELTAFLHNMGDHVTRLDRW
                     EPELNEAIPNDERDTTMPVAMATTLRKLLTGELLTLASRQQLIDWMEADKVAGPLLRSA
                     LPAGWFIADKSGAGERGSRGIIAALGPDGKPSRIVVIYTTGSQATMDERNRQIAEIGAS
                     LIKHW"
     primer_bind     5914..5933
                     /label=Amp-R
                     /note="Ampicillin resistance gene, reverse primer"
     promoter        complement(6152..6243)
                     /gene="bla"
                     /label=AmpR promoter
     primer_bind     6285..6304
                     /label=Kan-R
                     /note="Kanamycin resistance gene, reverse primer"
     primer_bind     6310..6329
                     /label=pENTR-R
                     /note="pENTR vectors, reverse primer"
ORIGIN
        1 ctcatgacca aaatccctta acgtgagtta cgcgcgcgtc gttccactga gcgtcagacc
       61 ccgtagaaaa gatcaaagga tcttcttgag atcctttttt tctgcgcgta atctgctgct
      121 tgcaaacaaa aaaaccaccg ctaccagcgg tggtttgttt gccggatcaa gagctaccaa
      181 ctctttttcc gaaggtaact ggcttcagca gagcgcagat accaaatact gttcttctag
      241 tgtagccgta gttagcccac cacttcaaga actctgtagc accgcctaca tacctcgctc
      301 tgctaatcct gttaccagtg gctgctgcca gtggcgataa gtcgtgtctt accgggttgg
      361 actcaagacg atagttaccg gataaggcgc agcggtcggg ctgaacgggg ggttcgtgca
      421 cacagcccag cttggagcga acgacctaca ccgaactgag atacctacag cgtgagctat
      481 gagaaagcgc cacgcttccc gaagggagaa aggcggacag gtatccggta agcggcaggg
      541 tcggaacagg agagcgcacg agggagcttc cagggggaaa cgcctggtat ctttatagtc
      601 ctgtcgggtt tcgccacctc tgacttgagc gtcgattttt gtgatgctcg tcaggggggc
      661 ggagcctatg gaaaaacgcc agcaacgcgg cctttttacg gttcctggcc ttttgctggc
      721 cttttgctca catgttcttt cctgcgttat cccctgattc tgtggataac cgtattaccg
      781 cctttgagtg agctgatacc gctcgccgca gccgaacgac cgagcgcagc gagtcagtga
      841 gcgaggaagc ggaaggcgag agtagggaac tgccaggcat caaactaagc agaaggcccc
      901 tgacggatgg cctttttgcg tttctacaaa ctctttctgt gttgtaaaac gacggccagt
      961 cttaagctcg ggccccctgg gcggttctga taacgagtaa tcgttaatcc gcaaataacg
     1021 taaaaacccg cttcggcggg tttttttatg gggagagttt agggaaagag catttgtcag
     1081 aatatttaag ggcgcctgtc actttgcttg atatatgaga attatttaac cttataaatg
     1141 agaaaaaagc aacgcacttt aaataagata cgttgctttt tcgattgatg aacacctata
     1201 attaaactat tcatctatta tttatgattt tttgtatata caatatttct agtttgttaa
     1261 agagaattaa gaaaataaat ctcgaaaata ataaagggaa aatcagtttt tgatatcaaa
     1321 attatacatg tcaacgataa tacaaaatat aatacaaact ataagatgtt atcagtattt
     1381 attatcattt agaataaatt ttgtgtcgcc cttaattgtg agcggataac aattacgagc
     1441 ttcatgcaca gtggcgttga cattgattat tgactagtta ttaatagtaa tcaattacgg
     1501 ggtcattagt tcatagccca tatatggagt tccgcgttac atagcatcgt acgcgtacgt
     1561 gtttggggcg ggtggcatca tggacggcca ccatggtgag caagggcgag gagctgttca
     1621 ccggggtggt gcccatcctg gtcgagctgg acggcgacgt aaacggccac aagttcagcg
     1681 tgtccggcga gggcgagggc gatgccacct acggcaagct gaccctgaag ttcatctgca
     1741 ccaccggcaa gctgcccgtg ccctggccca ccctcgtgac caccctgacc tacggcgtgc
     1801 agtgcttcag ccgttacccc gaccacatga agcagcacga cttcttcaag tccgccatgc
     1861 ccgaaggcta cgtccaggag cgcaccatct tcttcaagga cgacggcaac tacaagaccc
     1921 gcgccgaggt gaagttcgag ggcgacaccc tggtgaaccg catcgagctg aagggcatcg
     1981 acttcaagga ggacggcaac atcctggggc acaagctgga gtacaactac aacagccaca
     2041 acgtctatat catggccgac aagcagaaga acggcatcaa ggtgaacttc aagatccgcc
     2101 acaacatcga ggacggcagc gtgcagctcg ccgaccacta ccagcagaac acccccatcg
     2161 gcgacggccc cgtgctgctg cccgacaacc actacctgag cacccagtcc gccctgagca
     2221 aagaccccaa cgagaagcgc gatcacatgg tcctgctgga gttcgtgacc gccgccggga
     2281 tcactctcgg catggacgag ctgtacaagg gaagcggaga gggcagagga agtctgctaa
     2341 catgcggtga cgtcgaggag aatcctggac ctatgaccga gtacaagccc acggtgcgcc
     2401 tcgccacccg cgacgacgtc ccccgggccg tacgcaccct cgccgccgcg ttcgccgact
     2461 accccgccac gcgccacacc gtcgacccgg accgccacat cgagcgggtc accgagctgc
     2521 aagaactctt cctcacgcgc gtcgggctcg acatcggcaa ggtgtgggtc gcggacgacg
     2581 gcgccgcggt ggcggtctgg accacgccgg agagcgtcga agcgggggcg gtgttcgccg
     2641 agatcggccc gcgcatggcc gagttgagcg gttcccggct ggccgcgcag caacagatgg
     2701 aaggcctcct ggcgccgcac cggcccaagg agcccgcgtg gttcctggcc accgtcggcg
     2761 tctcgcccga ccaccagggc aagggtctgg gcagcgccgt cgtgctcccc ggagtggagg
     2821 cggccgagcg cgccggggtg cccgccttcc tggagacctc cgcgccccgc aacctcccct
     2881 tctacgagcg gctcggcttc accgtcaccg ccgacgtcga ggtgcccgaa ggaccgcgca
     2941 cctggtgcat gacccgcaag cccggtgccg gaagcggagc tactaacttc agcctgctga
     3001 agcaggctgg cgacgtggag gagaaccctg gacctatgga ctacaaagac gatgacgaca
     3061 agaaggagaa gagtgcttgt cctaaagatc cagccaaacc tccggccaag gcacaagttg
     3121 tgggatggcc accggtgaga tcataccgga agaacgtgat ggtttcctgc caaaaatcaa
     3181 gcggtggccc ggaggcggcg gcgttcgtga aggtatcaat ggacggagca ccgtacttga
     3241 ggaaaatcga tttgaggatg tataaagacg agaaggtgtt caccaaggag ccaaacacgt
     3301 acgcgtacga tgctctagaa tgctgatggg ctagcaaaat cagcctcgac tgtgccttct
     3361 agttgccagc catctgttgt ttgcccctcc cccgtgcctt ccttgaccct ggaaggtgcc
     3421 actcccactg tcctttccta ataaaatgag gaaattgcat cacaacactc aaccctatct
     3481 cggtctattc ttttgattta taagggattt tgccgatttc ggcctattgg ttaaaaaatg
     3541 agctgattta acaaaaattt aacgcgaatt aattctgtgg aatgtgtgtc agttagggtg
     3601 tggaaagtcc ccaggctccc cagcaggcag aagtatgcaa agcatgcatc tcaattagtc
     3661 agcaaccagg tgtggaaagt ccccaggctc cccagcaggc agaagtatgc aaagcatgca
     3721 tctcaattag tcagcaacca tagtcccgcc cctaactccg cccatcccgc ccctaactcc
     3781 gcccagttcc gcccattctc cgccccatgg ctgactaatt ttttttattt atgcagaggc
     3841 cgaggccgcc tctgcctctg agctattcca gaagtagtga ggaggctttt ttggaggcct
     3901 aggcttttgc aaaaagctcc cgggagcttg tatatccatt ttcggatctg atcagcacgt
     3961 gatgaaaaag cctgaactca ccgcgacgtc tgtcgagaag tttctgatcg aaaagttcga
     4021 cagcgtttcc gacctgatgc agctctcgga gggcgaagaa tctcgtgctt tcagcttcga
     4081 tgtaggaggg cgtggatatg tcctgcgggt aaatagctgc gccgatggtt tctacaaaga
     4141 tcgttatgtt tatcggcact ttgcatcggc cgcgctcccg attccggaag tgcttgacat
     4201 tggggaattc agcgagagcc tgacctattg catctcccgc cgtgcacagg gtgtcacgtt
     4261 gcaagacctg cctgaaaccg aactgcccgc tgttctgcag ccggtcgcgg aggccatgga
     4321 tgcgatcgct gcggccgatc ttagccagac gagcgggttc ggcccattcg gaccgcaagg
     4381 aatcggtcaa tacactacat ggcgtgattt catatgcgcg attgctgatc cccatgtgta
     4441 tcactggcaa actgtgatgg acgacaccgt cagtgcgtcc gtcgcgcagg ctctcgatga
     4501 gctgatgctt tgggccgagg actgccccga agtccggcac ctcgtgcacg cggatttcgg
     4561 ctccaacaat gtcctgacgg acaatggccg cataacagcg gtcattgact ggagcgaggc
     4621 gatgttcggg gattcccaat acgaggtcgc caacatcttc ttctggaggc cgtggttggc
     4681 ttgtatggag cagcagacgc gctacttcga gcggaggcat ccggagcttg caggatcgcc
     4741 gcggctccgg gcgtatatgc tccgcattgg tcttgaccaa ctctatcaga gcttggttga
     4801 cggcaatttc gatgatgcag cttgggcgca gggtcgatgc gacgcaatcg tccgatccgg
     4861 agccgggact gtcgggcgta cacaaatcgc ccgcagaagc gcggccgtct ggaccgatgg
     4921 ctgtgtagaa gtactcgccg atagtggaaa ccgacgcccc agcactcgtc cgagggcaaa
     4981 ggaatagcac gtgctacgag atttcgattc caccgccgcc ttctatgaaa ggttgggctt
     5041 cggaatcgtt ttccgggacg ccggctggat gatcctccag cgcggggatc tcatgctgga
     5101 gttcttcgcc caccccaact tgtttattgc agcttataat ggttacaaat aaagcaatag
     5161 catcacaaat ttcacaaata aagcattttt ttcactgcat tctagttgtg gtttgtccaa
     5221 actcatcaat gtatcttatc atgtctgtat accgtcgacc tctagctaga gcttggcgta
     5281 atcattgtca ttaccaatgc ttaatcagtg aggcacctat ctcagcgatc tgtctatttc
     5341 gttcatccat agttgcctga ctccccgtcg tgtagataac tacgatacgg gagggcttac
     5401 catctggccc cagcgctgcg atgataccgc gagaaccacg ctcaccggct ccggatttat
     5461 cagcaataaa ccagccagcc ggaagggccg agcgcagaag tggtcctgca actttatccg
     5521 cctccatcca gtctattaat tgttgccggg aagctagagt aagtagttcg ccagttaata
     5581 gtttgcgcaa cgttgttgcc atcgctacag gcatcgtggt gtcacgctcg tcgtttggta
     5641 tggcttcatt cagctccggt tcccaacgat caaggcgagt tacatgatcc cccatgttgt
     5701 gcaaaaaagc ggttagctcc ttcggtcctc cgatcgttgt cagaagtaag ttggccgcag
     5761 tgttatcact catggttatg gcagcactgc ataattctct tactgtcatg ccatccgtaa
     5821 gatgcttttc tgtgactggt gagtactcaa ccaagtcatt ctgagaatag tgtatgcggc
     5881 gaccgagttg ctcttgcccg gcgtcaatac gggataatac cgcgccacat agcagaactt
     5941 taaaagtgct catcattgga aaacgttctt cggggcgaaa actctcaagg atcttaccgc
     6001 tgttgagatc cagttcgatg taacccactc gtgcacccaa ctgatcttca gcatctttta
     6061 ctttcaccag cgtttctggg tgagcaaaaa caggaaggca aaatgccgca aaaaagggaa
     6121 taagggcgac acggaaatgt tgaatactca tattcttcct ttttcaatat tattgaagca
     6181 tttatcaggg ttattgtctc atgagcggat acatatttga atgtatttag aaaaataaac
     6241 aaataggggt cagtgttaca accaattaac caattctgaa cattatcgcg agcccattta
     6301 tacctgaata tggctcataa caccccttg
//
