>Addgene plasmid #127885 | pN-PITCh-FAID | depositor partial sequence | sequence record 245138 | Repair cassette FAID
ATTAGTTCATAGCCCATATATGGAGTTCCGCGTTACATAGCATCGTACGCGTACGTGTTTGGGGCGGGTG
GCATCATGGACGGCCACCATGGTGAGCAAGGGCGAGGAGCTGTTCACCGGGGTGGTGCCCATCCTGGTCG
AGCTGGACGGCGACGTAAACGGCCACAAGTTCAGCGTGTCCGGCGAGGGCGAGGGCGATGCCACCTACGG
CAAGCTGACCCTGAAGTTCATCTGCACCACCGGCAAGCTGCCCGTGCCCTGGCCCACCCTCGTGACCACC
CTGACCTACGGCGTGCAGTGCTTCAGCCGTTACCCCGACCACATGAAGCAGCACGACTTCTTCAAGTCCG
CCATGCCCGAAGGCTACGTCCAGGAGCGCACCATCTTCTTCAAGGACGACGGCAACTACAAGACCCGCGC
CGAGGTGAAGTTCGAGGGCGACACCCTGGTGAACCGCATCGAGCTGAAGGGCATCGACTTCAAGGAGGAC
GGCAACATCCTGGGGCACAAGCTGGAGTACAACTACAACAGCCACAACGTCTATATCATGGCCGACAAGC
AGAAGAACGGCATCAAGGTGAACTTCAAGATCCGCCACAACATCGAGGACGGCAGCGTGCAGCTCGCCGA
CCACTACCAGCAGAACACCCCCATCGGCGACGGCCCCGTGCTGCTGCCCGACAACCACTACCTGAGCACC
CAGTCCGCCCTGAGCAAAGACCCCAACGAGAAGCGCGATCACATGGTCCTGCTGGAGTTCGTGACCGCCG
CCGGGATCACTCTCGGCATGGACGAGCTGTACAAGGGAAGCGGAGAGGGCAGAGGAAGTCTGCTAACATG
CGGTGACGTCGAGGAGAATCCTGGACCTATGACCGAGTACAAGCCCACGGTGCGCCTCGCCACCCGCGAC
GACGTCCCCCGGGCCGTACGCACCCTCGCCGCCGCGTTCGCCGACTACCCCGCCACGCGCCACACCGTCG
ACCCGGACCGCCACATCGAGCGGGTCACCGAGCTGCAAGAACTCTTCCTCACGCGCGTCGGGCTCGACAT
CGGCAAGGTGTGGGTCGCGGACGACGGCGCCGCGGTGGCGGTCTGGACCACGCCGGAGAGCGTCGAAGCG
GGGGCGGTGTTCGCCGAGATCGGCCCGCGCATGGCCGAGTTGAGCGGTTCCCGGCTGGCCGCGCAGCAAC
AGATGGAAGGCCTCCTGGCGCCGCACCGGCCCAAGGAGCCCGCGTGGTTCCTGGCCACCGTCGGCGTCTC
GCCCGACCACCAGGGCAAGGGTCTGGGCAGCGCCGTCGTGCTCCCCGGAGTGGAGGCGGCCGAGCGCGCC
GGGGTGCCCGCCTTCCTGGAGACCTCCGCGCCCCGCAACCTCCCCTTCTACGAGCGGCTCGGCTTCACCG
TCACCGCCGACGTCGAGGTGCCCGAAGGACCGCGCACCTGGTGCATGACCCGCAAGCCCGGTGCCGGAAG
CGGAGCTACTAACTTCAGCCTGCTGAAGCAGGCTGGCGACGTGGAGGAGAACCCTGGACCTATGGACTAC
AAAGACGATGACGACAAGAAGGAGAAGAGTGCTTGTCCTAAAGATCCAGCCAAACCTCCGGCCAAGGCAC
AAGTTGTGGGATGGCCACCGGTGAGATCATACCGGAAGAACGTGATGGTTTCCTGCCAAAAATCAAGCGG
TGGCCCGGAGGCGGCGGCGTTCGTGAAGGTATCAATGGACGGAGCACCGTACTTGAGGAAAATCGATTTG
AGGATGTATAAAGACGAGAAGGTGTTCACCAAGGAGCCAAACACGTACGCGTACGATGCTCTAGAANGCN
NNNNNNNNNN
